>Addgene plasmid #147223 | pETM-60-HsNot3_656-753_P | depositor full sequence | sequence record 289670 | Full Sequence
TGGCGAATGGG
[124 nt withheld, positions 12-135]
C
[91 nt withheld, positions 137-227]
A
[49 nt withheld, positions 229-277]
CCTTTGACGTTGGAGTCCACGTTCTTT
[37 nt withheld, positions 305-341]
ACCCTATCTCGGTCTATTCTTTTGATTTATAAGGGATTTTGCCGATTTCGGCCTATTGGTTAAAAAATGA
GCTGATTTAACAAAAATTTAACGCGAATTTTAACAAAATATTAACGTTTACAATTTCAGGTGGCACTTTT
CGGGGAAATGTGCGCGGAACCCCTATTTGTTTATTTTTCTAAATACATTCAAATATGTATCCGCTCATGA
ATTAATTCTTAGAAAAACTCATCGAGCATCAAATGAAACTGCAATTTATTCATATCAGGATTATCAATAC
CATATTTTTGAAAAAGCCGTTTCTGTAATGAAGGAGAAAACTCACCGAGGCAGTTCCATAGGATGGCAAG
ATCCTGGTATCGGTCTGCGATTCCGACTCGTCCAACATCAATACAACCTATTAATTTCCCCTCGTCAAAA
ATAAGGTTATCAAGTGAGAAATCACCATGAGTGACGACTGAATCCGGTGAGAATGGCAAAAGTTTATGCA
TTTCTTTCCAGACTTGTTCAACAGGCCAGCCATTACGCTCGTCATCAAAATCACTCGCATCAACCAAACC
GTTATTCATTCGTGATTGCGCCTGAGCGAGACGAAATACGCGATCGCTGTTAAAAGGACAATTACAAACA
GGAATCGAATGCAACCGGCGCAGGAACACTGCCAGCGCATCAACAATATTTTCACCTGAATCAGGATATT
CTTCTAATACCTGGAATGCTGTTTTCCCGGGGATCGCAGTGGTGAGTAACCATGCATCATCAGGAGTACG
GATAAAATGCTTGATGGTCGGAAGAGGCATAAATTCCGTCAGCCAGTTTAGTCTGACCATCTCATCTGTA
ACATCATTGGCAACGCTACCTTTGCCATGTTTCAGAAACAACTCTGGCGCATCGGGCTTCCCATACAATC
GATAGATTGTCGCACCTGATTGCCCGACATTATCGCGAGCCCATTTATACCCATATAAATCAGCATCCAT
GTTGGAATTTAATCGCGGCCTAGAGCAAGACGTTTCCCGTTGAATATGGCTCATAACACCCCTTGTATTA
CTGTTTATGTAAGCAGACAGTTTTATTGTTCATGACCAAAATCCCTTAACGTGAGTTTTCGTTCCACTGA
GCGTCAGACCCCGTAGAAAAGATCAAAGGATCTTCTTGAGATCCTTTTTTTCTGCGCGTAATCTGCTGCT
TGCAAACAAAAAAACCACCGCTACCAGCGGTGGTTTGTTTGCCGGATCAAGAGCTACCAACTCTTTTTCC
GAAGGTAACTGGCTTCAGCAGAGCGCAGATACCAAATACTGTCCTTCTAGTGTAGCCGTAGTTAGGCCAC
CACTTCAAGAACTCTGTAGCACCGCCTACATACCTCGCTCTGCTAATCCTGTTACCAGTGGCTGCTGCCA
GTGGCGATAAGTCGTGTCTTACCGGGTTGGACTCAAGACGATAGTTACCGGATAAGGCGCAGCGGTCGGG
CTGAACGGGGGGTTCGTGCACACAGCCCAGCTTGGAGCGAACGACCTACACCGAACTGAGATACCTACAG
CGTGAGCTATGAGAAAGCGCCACGCTTCCCGAAGGGAGAAAGGCGGACAGGTATCCGGTAAGCGGCAGGG
TCGGAACAGGAGAGCGCACGAGGGAGCTTCCAGGGGGAAACGCCTGGTATCTTTATAGTCCTGTCGGGTT
TCGCCACCTCTGACTTGAGCGTCGATTTTTGTGATGCTCGTCAGGGGGGCGGAGCCTATGGAAAAACGCC
AGCAACGCGGCCTTTTTACGGTTCCTGGCCTTTTGCTGGCCTTTTGCTCACATGTTCTTTCCTGCGTTAT
CCCCTGATTCTGTGGATAACCGTATTACCGCCTTTGAGTGAGCTGATACCGCTCGCCGCAGCCGAACGAC
CGAGCGCAGCGAGTCAGTGAGCGAGGAAGCGGAAGAGCGCCTGATGCGGTATTTTCTCCTTACGCATCTG
TGCGGTATTTCACACCGCATATATGGTGCACTCTCAGTACAATCTGCTCTGATGCCGCATAGTTAAGCCA
GTATACACTCCGCTATCGCTACGTGACTGGGTCATGGCTGCGCCCCGACACCCGCCAACACCCGCTGACG
CGCCCTGACGGGCTTGTCTGCTCCCGGCATCCGCTTACAGACAAGCTGTGACCGTCTCCGGGAGCTGCAT
GTGTCAGAGGTTTTCACCGTCATCACCGAAACGCGCGAGGCAGCTGCGGTAAAGCTCATCAGCGTGGTCG
TGAAGCGATTCACAGATGTCTGCCTGTTCATCCGCGTCCAGCTCGTTGAGTTTCTCCAGAAGCGTTAATG
TCTGGCTTCTGATAAAGCGGGCCATGTTAAGGGCGGTTTTTTCCTGTTTGGTCACTGATGCCTCCGTGTA
AGGGGGATTTCTGTTCATGGGGGTAATGATACCGATGAAACGAGAGAGGATGCTCACGATACGGGTTACT
GATGATGAACATGCCCGGTTACTGGAACGTTGTGAGGGTAAACAACTGGCGGTATGGATGCGGCGGGACC
AGAGAAAAATCACTCAGGGTCAATGCCAGCGCTTCGTTAATACAGATGTAGGTGTTCCACAGGGTAGCCA
GCAGCATCCTGCGATGCAGATCCGGAACATAATGGTGCAGGGCGCTGACTTCCGCGTTTCCAGACTTTAC
GAAACACGGAAACCGAAGACCATTCATGTTGTTGCTCAGGTCGCAGACGTTTTGCAGCAGCAGTCGCTTC
ACGTTCGCTCGCGTATCGGTGATTCATTCTGCTAACCAGTAAGGCAACCCCGCCAGCCTAGCCGGGTCCT
CAACGACAGGAGCACGATCATGCGCACCCGTGGGGCCGCCATGCCGGCGATAATGGCCTGCTTCTCGCCG
AAACGTTTGGTGGCGGGACCAGTGACGAAGGCTTGAGCGAGGGCGTGCAAGATTCCGAATACCGCAAGCG
ACAGGCCGATCATCGTCGCGCTCCAGCGAAAGCGGTCCTCGCCGAAAATGACCCAGAGCGCTGCCGGCAC
CTGTCCTACGAGTTGCATGATAAAGAAGACAGTCATAAGTGCGGCGACGATAGTCATGCCCCGCGCCCAC
CGGAAGGAGCTGACTGGGTTGAAGGCTCTCAAGGGCATCGGTCGAGATCCCGGTGCCTAATGAGTGAGCT
AACTTACATTAATTGCGTTGCGCTCACTGCCCGCTTTCCAGTCGGGAAACCTGTCGTGCCAGCTGCATTA
ATGAATCGGCCAACGCGCGGGGAGAGGCGGTTTGCGTATTGGGCGCCAGGGTGGTTTTTCTTTTCACCAG
TGAGACGGGCAACAGCTGATTGCCCTTCACCGCCTGGCCCTGAGAGAGTTGCAGCAAGCGGTCCACGCTG
GTTTGCCCCAGCAGGCGAAAATCCTGTTTGATGGTGGTTAACGGCGGGATATAACATGAGCTGTCTTCGG
TATCGTCGTATCCCACTACCGAGATATCCGCACCAACGCGCAGCCCGGACTCGGTAATGGCGCGCATTGC
GCCCAGCGCCATCTGATCGTTGGCAACCAGCATCGCAGTGGGAACGATGCCCTCATTCAGCATTTGCATG
GTTTGTTGAAAACCGGACATGGCACTCCAGTCGCCTTCCCGTTCCGCTATCGGCTGAATTTGATTGCGAG
TGAGATATTTATGCCAGCCAGCCAGACGCAGACGCGCCGAGACAGAACTTAATGGGCCCGCTAACAGCGC
GATTTGCTGGTGACCCAATGCGACCAGATGCTCCACGCCCAGTCGCGTACCGTCTTCATGGGAGAAAATA
ATACTGTTGATGGGTGTCTGGTCAGAGACATCAAGAAATAACGCCGGAACATTAGTGCAGGCAGCTTCCA
CAGCAATGGCATCCTGGTCATCCAGCGGATAGTTAATGATCAGCCCACTGACGCGTTGCGCGAGAAGATT
GTGCACCGCCGCTTTACAGGCTTCGACGCCGCTTCGTTCTACCATCGACACCACCACGCTGGCACCCAGT
TGATCGGCGCGAGATTTAATCGCCGCGACAATTTGCGACGGCGCGTGCAGGGCCAGACTGGAGGTGGCAA
CGCCAATCAGCAACGACTGTTTGCCCGCCAGTTGTTGTGCCACGCGGTTGGGAATGTAATTCAGCTCCGC
CATCGCCGCTTCCACTTTTTCCCGCGTTTTCGCAGAAACGTGGCTGGCCTGGTTCACCACGCGGGAAACG
GTCTGATAAGAGACACCGGCATACTCTGCGACATCGTATAACGTTACTGGTTTCACATTCACCACCCTGA
ATTGACTCTCTTCCGGGCGCTATCATGCCATACCGCGAAAGGTTTTGCGCCATTCGATGGTGTCCGGGAT
CTCGACGCTCTCCCTTATGCGACTCCTGCATTAGGAAGCAGCCCAGTAGTAGGTTGAGGCCGTTGAGCAC
CGCCGCCGCAAGGAATGGTGCATGCAAGGAGATGGCGCCCAACAGTCCCCCGGCCACGGGGCCTGCCACC
ATACCCACGCCGAAACAAGCGCTCATGAGCCCGAAGTGGCGAGCCCGATCTTCCCCATCGGTGATGTCGG
CGATATAGGCGCCAGCAACCGCACCTGTGGCGCCGGTGATGCCGGCCACGATGCGTCCGGCGTAGAGGAT
CGAGATCTCGATCCCGCGAAATTAATACGACTCACTATAGGGGAATTGTGAGCGGATAACAATTCCCCTC
TAGAAATAATTTTGTTTAACTTTAAGAAGGAGATATACCATGAAAGAAATTTTGGCTGTAGTTGAAGCCG
TATCCAATGAAAAGGCGCTACCTCGCGAGAAGATTTTCGAAGCATTGGAAAGCGCGCTGGCGACAGCAAC
AAAGAAAAAATATGAACAAGAGATCGACGTCCGCGTACAGATCGATCGCAAAAGCGGTGATTTTGACACT
TTCCGTCGCTGGTTAGTTGTTGATGAAGTCACCCAGCCGACCAAGGAAATCACCCTTGAAGCCGCACGTT
ATGAAGATGAAAGCCTGAACCTGGGCGATTACGTTGAAGATCAGATTGAGTCTGTTACCTTTGACCGTAT
CACTACCCAGACGGCAAAACAGGTTATCGTGCAGAAAGTGCGTGAAGCCGAACGTGCGATGGTGGTTGAT
CAGTTCCGTGAACACGAAGGTGAAATCATCACCGGCGTGGTGAAAAAAGTAAACCGCGACAACATCTCTC
TGGATCTGGGCAACAACGCTGAAGCCGTGATCCTGCGCGAAGATATGCTGCCGCGTGAAAACTTCCGCCC
TGGCGACCGCGTTCGTGGCGTGCTCTATTCCGTTCGCCCGGAAGCGCGTGGCGCGCAACTGTTCGTCACT
CGTTCCAAGCCGGAAATGCTGATCGAACTGTTCCGTATTGAAGTGCCAGAAATCGGCGAAGAAGTGATTG
AAATTAAAGCAGCGGCTCGCGATCCGGGTTCTCGTGCGAAAATCGCGGTGAAAACCAACGATAAACGTAT
CGATCCGGTAGGTGCTTGCGTAGGTATGCGTGGCGCGCGTGTTCAGGCGGTGTCTACTGAACTGGGTGGC
GAGCGTATCGATATCGTCCTGTGGGATGATAACCCGGCGCAGTTCGTGATTAACGCAATGGCACCGGCAG
ACGTTGCTTCTATCGTGGTGGATGAAGATAAACACACTATGGACATCGCCGTTGAAGCCGGTAATCTGGC
GCAGGCGATTGGCCGTAACGGTCAGAACGTGCGTCTGGCTTCGCAACTGAGCGGTTGGGAACTCAACGTG
ATGACCGTTGACGACCTGCAAGCTAAGCATCAGGCGGAAGCGCACGCAGCGATCGACACCTTCACCAAAT
ATCTCGACATCGACGAAGACTTCGCGACTGTTCTGGTAGAAGAAGGCTTCTCGACGCTGGAAGAATTGGC
CTATGTGCCGATGAAAGAGCTGTTGGAAATCGAAGGCCTTGATGAGCCGACCGTTGAAGCACTGCGCGAG
CGTGCTAAAAATGCACTGGCCACCATTGCACAGGCCCAGGAAGAAAGCCTCGGTGATAACAAACCGGCTG
ACGATCTGCTGAACCTTGAAGGGGTAGATCGTGATTTGGCATTCAAACTGGCCGCCCGTGGCGTTTGTAC
GCTGGAAGATCTCGCCGAACAGGGCATTGATGATCTGGCTGATATCGAAGGGTTGACCGACGAAAAAGCC
GGAGCACTGATTATGGCTGCCCGTAATATTTGCTGGTTCGGTGACGAAGCGACTAGTGGTTCTGGTCATC
ACCATCACCATCACTCCGCGGGTGAGAATCTTTATTTTCAGGGCGCCATGGCACACTCGGACACTGTGGA
ATTCTACCAGCGCCTGTCGACCGAGACACTCTTCTTCATCTTCTACTATCTGGAGGGCACTAAGGCACAG
TATCTGGCAGCCAAGGCCCTAAAGAAGCAGTCATGGCGATTCCACACCAAGTACATGATGTGGTTCCAGA
GGCACGAGGAGCCCAAGACCATCACTGACGAGTTTGAGCAGGGCACCTACATCTACTTTGACTACGAGAA
GTGGGGCCAGCGGAAGAAGGAAGGCTTCACCTTTGAGTACCGCTACCTGGAGGACCGGGACCTCCAGTAA
GGTACCGGATCCGAATTCGAGCTCCGTCGACAAGCTTGCGGCCGCACTCGAGCACCACCACCACCACCAC
TGAGATCCGGCTGCTAACAAAGCCCGAAAGGAAGCTGAGTTGGCTGCTGCCACCGCTGAGCAATAACTAG
CATAACCCCTTGGGGCCTCTAAACGGGTCTTGAGGGGTTTTTTGCTGAAAGGAGGAACTATATCCGGAT
Features (pLannotate 1.2.2; 22 found; start..end, strand, type, name):
     12..467     +  rep_origin     f1 ori (sequence partly withheld): f1 bacteriophage origin of replication; arrow indicates direction of (+) strand synthesis
    494..551     +  promoter       AmpR promoter (fragment): bla
    560..1375    -  CDS            KanR: aminoglycoside phosphotransferase; aph(3')-Ia; confers resistance to kanamycin in bacteria or G418 (Geneticin®) in eukaryotes
   1497..2085    +  rep_origin     ori: high-copy-number ColE1/pMB1/pBR322/pUC origin of replication
   2271..2413    -  misc_feature   bom: basis of mobility region from pBR322
   2515..2706    -  CDS            rop: Rop protein, which maintains plasmids at low copy number; rop
   2723..3103    +  CDS            YPB1_ECOLX: Protein predicted: Swiss-Prot protein existence level 4. From Escherichia coli.
   3175..3466    -  CDS            TcR (fragment): tetracycline efflux protein; tet; confers resistance to tetracycline
   3481..3502    -  protein_bind   CAP binding site: CAP binding activates transcription in the presence of cAMP. E. coli catabolite activator protein
   3515..4597    -  CDS            lacI: lac repressor; lacI; The lac repressor binds to the lac operator to inhibit transcription in E. coli. This inhibition can be relieved by adding lactose or isopropyl-β-D-thiogalactopyranoside (IPTG).
   4598..4675    -  promoter       lacI promoter: lacI
   4683..4962    -  CDS            TcR (fragment): tetracycline efflux protein; tet; confers resistance to tetracycline
   4984..5002    +  promoter       T7 promoter: promoter for bacteriophage T7 RNA polymerase
   5003..5027    +  protein_bind   lac operator: The lac repressor binds to the lac operator to inhibit transcription in E. coli. This inhibition can be relieved by adding lactose or isopropyl-β-D-thiogalactopyranoside (IPTG). lac repressor encoded by lacI
   5042..5064    +  RBS            RBS: efficient ribosome binding site from bacteriophage T7 gene 10 (Olins and Rangwala, 1989)
   5074..6552    +  CDS            NusA: transcription elongation protein (N utilization substance protein A); nusA; highly soluble in E. coli
   6568..6585    +  CDS            7xHis (fragment): 6xHis affinity tag
   6592..6614    +  CDS            capTEV™ (fragment): composite tag for in vivo biotinylation, TEV protease cleavage, and 6xHis tagging
   6625..6918    +  CDS            Cnot3 (fragment): CNOT3_MOUSE - Also known as Not3. Experimental evidence at protein level: Swiss-Prot protein existence level 1. Component of the CCR4-NOT complex which is one of the major cellular mRNA deadenylases and is linked to various cellular processes including bulk mRNA degradation, miRNA-mediated repression, translational repression during translational initiation and general transcription regulation. Additional complex functions may be a consequence of its influence on mRNA expression. May be involved in metabolic regulation; may be involved in recruitment of the CCR4-NOT complex to deadenylation ta
   6974..6991    +  CDS            9xHis (fragment): 9xHis affinity tag
   7001..7050    +  CDS            SET1 (fragment): solubility-enhancement tag derived from T7 phage gene 10B
   7058..7105    +  terminator     T7 terminator: transcription terminator for bacteriophage T7 RNA polymerase
