[The description below was written by a language model from this plasmid's Addgene catalogue record and pLannotate feature annotations shown in this document.]
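Description:
pETM-60-HsNot3_656-753_P is a bacterial expression plasmid of about 7.1 kb for producing a C-terminal fragment (residues 656–753) of human CNOT3, also called NOT3, a subunit of the CCR4-NOT deadenylase complex. The catalogue lists the backbone as unknown, although the name points to the pETM-60 vector and the annotated features show a pET-type architecture. It replicates from a ColE1/pBR322-type origin accompanied by the bom region and the rop gene, which fits the recorded low copy number. Selection is by kanamycin through an aminoglycoside phosphotransferase gene. An f1 origin is also present, along with remnant tetracycline-resistance fragments that appear to be leftovers of the pBR322 lineage.

Expression is driven by a T7 promoter with an adjacent lac operator and the T7 gene 10 ribosome binding site. A plasmid-borne lacI gene provides the repressor, so transcription requires a host supplying T7 RNA polymerase and is inducible with IPTG. The open reading frame begins with NusA, a highly soluble E. coli protein used as a solubility-enhancing fusion partner. This is followed by a 6xHis tag and a short segment annotated as part of a TEV-cleavage composite tag, which probably allows the fusion partner to be removed from the CNOT3 fragment. The annotation software matched the insert to mouse Cnot3, but the record states it is human, cloned from a Kazusa cDNA clone. A further His-tag sequence and a T7 gene 10-derived fragment lie downstream before the T7 terminator, and the record does not show whether they are translated. The construct suits recombinant production and affinity purification of this CNOT3 domain; the record does not state a specific downstream use, though the associated publication concerns mRNA decay factors. The depositor sequence may be theoretical.
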