Addgene plasmid #147223: pETM-60-HsNot3_656-753_P
Purpose: Bacterial Expression of HsNot3_656-753
Depositing lab: Elisa Izaurralde. Depositing organization: Max Planck Institute for Developmental Biology. Publication: A direct interaction between DCP1 and XRN1 couples mRNA decapping to 5' exonucleolytic degradation. Braun JE, Truffault V, Boland A, Huntzinger E, Chang CT, Haas G, Weichenrieder O, Coles M, Izaurralde E. Nat Struct Mol Biol. 2012 Dec;19(12):1324-31. doi: 10.1038/nsmb.2413. Epub 2012 Nov 11. PubMed 23142987.
Backbone
  Vector backbone: Unknown
  Vector type: Bacterial Expression
Growth in bacteria
  Bacterial resistance: Kanamycin, 50 μg/mL
  Growth temperature: 37°C
  Growth strain: DH5alpha
  Copy number: Low Copy
Gene/Insert
  Gene/Insert name: HsNot3_656-753 (alt name: CNOT3 cloned from a Kazusa clone : KIAA0691)
  Species: H. sapiens (human)
  Entrez Gene: CNOT3 (a.k.a. IDDSADF, LENG2, NOT3, NOT3H)
  Cloning method: Unknown
Terms and licenses: Academic/Nonprofit Terms; Industry Terms: Not Available to Industry
Depositor comments: sequence given by NCBI: NM_014516.3. Plasmids from this collection were made available to the research community and donated after the lab closed. Please note that the sequence provided by the depositing laboratory may be theoretical/predicted or based on Sanger sequencing results. There may be discrepancies between sequencing results obtained by Addgene and the depositor sequence. If an Addgene verified sequence is not available, please contact before placing your order to request that our lab fully sequence the plasmid.
How to cite: pETM-60-HsNot3_656-753_P was a gift from Elisa Izaurralde (Addgene plasmid # 147223 ; http://n2t.net/addgene:147223 ; RRID:Addgene_147223)
